>Addgene plasmid #201244 | SuExp-hPLD4 | addgene full sequence | sequence record 394142 | Addgene NGS Result
ATTTATCAGGGTTATTGTCTCATGAGCGGATACATAACGCGTCGCGAGGCCATATGGGTTAACCCATGGC
CGTTGACATTGATTATTGACTAGTTATTAATAGTAATCAATTACGGGGTCATTAGTTCATAGCCCATATA
TGGAGTTCCGCGTTACATAACTTACGGTAAATGGCCCGCCTGGCTGACCGCCCAACGACCCCCGCCCATT
GACGTCAATAATGACGTATGTTCCCATAGTAACGCCAATAGGGACTTTCCATTGACGTCAATGGGTGGAG
TATTTACGGTAAACTGCCCACTTGGCAGTACATCAAGTGTATCATATGCCAAGTACGCCCCCTATTGACG
TCAATGACGGTAAATGGCCCGCCTGGCATTATGCCCAGTACATGACCTTATGGGACTTTCCTACTTGGCA
GTACATCTACGTATTAGTCATCGCTATTACCATGGTGATGCGGTTTTGGCAGTACATCAATGGGCGTGGA
TAGCGGTTTGACTCACGGGGATTTCCAAGTCTCCACCCCATTGACGTCAATGGGAGTTTGTTTTGGCACC
AAAATCAACGGGACTTTCCAAAATGTCGTAATAACCCCGCCCCGTTGACGCAAATGGGCGGTAGGCGTGT
ACGGTGGGAGGTCTATATAAGCAGAGCTCGTTTAGTGAACCGTCAGATCGCCTGGAGACGTCGAGCCGAG
TGGTTGTGCCTCCATAGAAGCCACCATGCTGAAGCCTCTTTGGAAAGCAGCAGTGGCCCCCACATGGCCA
TGCTCCATGCCGCCCCGCCGCCCGTGGGACAGAGAGGCTGGCACGTTGCAGGTCCTGGGAGCGCTGGCTG
TGCTGTGGCTGGGCTCCGTGGCTCTTATCTGCCTCCTGTGGCAAGTGCCCCGTCCTCCCACCTGGGGCCA
GGTGCAGCCCAAGGACGTGCCCAGGTCCTGGGAGCATGGCTCCAGCCCAGCTTGGGAGCCCCTGGAAGCA
GAGGCCAGGCAGCAGAGGGACTCCTGCCAGCTTGTCCTTGTGGAAAGCATCCCCCAGGACCTGCCATCTG
CAGCCGGCAGCCCCTCTGCCCAGCCTCTGGGCCAGGCCTGGCTGCAGCTGCTGGACACTGCCCAGGAGAG
CGTCCACGTGGCTTCATACTACTGGTCCCTCACAGGGCCTGACATCGGGGTCAACGACTCGTCTTCCCAG
CTGGGAGAGGCTCTTCTGCAGAAGCTGCAGCAGCTGCTGGGCAGGAACATTTCCCTGGCTGTGGCCACCA
GCAGCCCGACACTGGCCAGGACATCCACCGACCTGCAGGTTCTGGCTGCCCGAGGTGCCCATGTACGACA
GGTGCCCATGGGGCGGCTCACCAGGGGTGTTTTGCACTCCAAATTCTGGGTTGTGGATGGACGGCACATA
TACATGGGCAGTGCCAACATGGACTGGCGGTCTCTGACGCAGGTGAAGGAGCTTGGCGCTGTCATCTATA
ACTGCAGCCACCTGGCCCAAGACCTGGAGAAGACCTTCCAGACCTACTGGGTACTGGGGGTGCCCAAGGC
TGTCCTCCCCAAAACCTGGCCTCAGAACTTCTCATCTCACTTCAACCGTTTCCAGCCCTTCCACGGCCTC
TTTGATGGGGTGCCCACCACTGCCTACTTCTCAGCGTCGCCACCAGCACTCTGTCCCCAGGGCCGCACCC
GGGACCTGGAGGCGCTGCTGGCGGTGATGGGGAGCGCCCAGGAGTTCATCTATGCCTCCGTGATGGAGTA
TTTCCCCACCACGCGCTTCAGCCACCCCCCGAGGTACTGGCCGGTGCTGGACAACGCGCTGCGGGCGGCA
GCCTTCGGCAAGGGCGTGCGCGTGCGCCTGCTGGTCGGCTGCGGACTCAACACGGACCCCACCATGTTCC
CCTACCTGCGGTCCCTGCAGGCGCTCAGCAACCCCGCGGCCAACGTCTCTGTGGACGTGAAAGTCTTCAT
CGTGCCGGTGGGGAACCATTCCAACATCCCATTCAGCAGGGTGAACCACAGCAAGTTCATGGTCACGGAG
AAGGCAGCCTACATAGGCACCTCCAACTGGTCGGAGGATTACTTCAGCAGCACGGCGGGGGTGGGCTTGG
TGGTCACCCAGAGCCCTGGCGCGCAGCCCGCGGGGGCCACGGTGCAGGAGCAGCTGCGGCAGCTCTTTGA
GCGGGACTGGAGTTCGCGCTACGCCGTCGGCCTGGACGGACAGGCTCCGGGCCAGGACTGCGTTTGGCAG
GGCTAAATCTAGAAGCTGATCCAGACATGATAAGATACATTGATGAGTTTGGACAAACCACAACTAGAAT
GCAGTGAAAAAAATGCTTTATTTGTGAAATTTGTGATGCTATTGCTTTATTTGTAACCATTATAAGCTGC
AATAAACAAGTTGGATATCCTCGAGACTAGTGGGCCCGTTTAAACACATGTGTTTTTCCATAGGCTCCGC
CCCCCTGACGAGCATCACAAAAATCGACGCTCAAGTCAGAGGTGGCGAAACCCGACAGGACTATAAAGAT
ACCAGGCGTTTCCCCCTGGAAGCTCCCTCGTGCGCTCTCCTGTTCCGACCCTGCCGCTTACCGGATACCT
GTCCGCCTTTCTCCCTTCGGGAAGCGTGGCGCTTTCTCATAGCTCACGCTGTAGGTATCTCAGTTCGGTG
TAGGTCGTTCGCTCCAAGCTGGGCTGTGTGCACGAACCCCCCGTTCAGCCCGACCGCTGCGCCTTATCCG
GTAACTATCGTCTTGAGTCCAACCCGGTAAGACACGACTTATCGCCACTGGCAGCAGCCACTGGTAACAG
GATTAGCAGAGCGAGGTATGTAGGCGGTGCTACAGAGTTCTTGAAGTGGTGGCCTAACTACGGCTACACT
AGAAGGACAGTATTTGGTATCTGCGCTCTGCTGAAGCCAGTTACCTTCGGAAAAAGAGTTGGTAGCTCTT
GATCCGGCAAACAAACCACCGCTGGTAGCGGTGGTTTTTTTGTTTGCAAGCAGCAGATTACGCGCAGAAA
AAAAGGATCTCAAGAAGATCCTTTGATCTTTTCTACGTCAGTCCTGCTCCTCGGCCACGAAGTGCACGCA
GTTGCCGGCCGGGTCGCGCAGGGCGAACTCCCGCCCCCACGGCTGCTCGCCGATCTCGGTCATGGCCGGC
CCGGAGGCGTCCCGGAAGTTCGTGGACACGACCTCCGACCACTCGGCGTACAGCTCGTCCAGGCCGCGCA
CCCACACCCAGGCCAGGGTGTTGTCCGGCACCACCTGGTCCTGGACCGCGCTGATGAACAGGGTCACGTC
GTCCCGGACCACACCGGCGAAGTCGTCCTCCACGAAGTCCCGGGAGAACCCGAGCCGGTCGGTCCAGAAC
TCGACCGCTCCGGCGACGTCGCGCGCGGTGAGCACCGGAACGGCACTGGTCAACTTGGCCATACTCTTCC
TTTTTCAATATTATTGAAGC
Features (pLannotate 1.2.2; 8 found; start..end, strand, type, name):
     75..454     +  enhancer       CMV enhancer: human cytomegalovirus immediate early enhancer
    527..544     -  promoter       CMV promoter (fragment): human cytomegalovirus (CMV) immediate early promoter
    559..658     +  promoter       CMVd1 promoter: truncated human cytomegalovirus (CMV) immediate early promoter that yields slightly reduced expression relative to the full-length promoter
    726..2243    +  CDS            PLD4: PLD4_HUMAN - Also known as C14orf175. Experimental evidence at transcript level: Swiss-Prot protein existence level 2. 5'->3' DNA exonuclease which digests single-stranded DNA (ssDNA). Regulates inflammatory cytokine responses via the degradation of nucleic acids, by reducing the concentration of ssDNA able to stimulate TLR9, a nucleotide-sensing receptor. Involved in phagocytosis of activated microglia. From Homo sapiens (Human).
   2258..2392    -  polyA_signal   SV40 poly(A) signal: SV40 polyadenylation signal
   2435..3023    -  rep_origin     ori: high-copy-number ColE1/pMB1/pBR322/pUC origin of replication
   3048..3422    -  CDS            BleoR: antibiotic-binding protein; Sh ble from Streptoalloteichus hindustanus; confers resistance to bleomycin, phleomycin, and Zeocin™
   3423..36      -  promoter       AmpR promoter (across the origin): bla
