[The description below was written by a language model from this plasmid's Addgene catalogue record and pLannotate feature annotations shown in this document.]
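Description:
SuExp-hPLD4 is a compact mammalian expression plasmid of about 3.4 kb, built on the minimal SuExp backbone (roughly 1.9 kb) and carrying the full-length human PLD4 coding sequence (also known as C14orf175). It is propagated in E. coli through a high-copy ColE1/pUC-type origin of replication. Selection relies on a single Sh ble (BleoR) gene conferring resistance to Zeocin/bleomycin, which the annotation places downstream of a bacterial AmpR (bla) promoter. The catalogue also lists Zeocin as the selectable marker. However, the feature table shows no dedicated mammalian promoter upstream of the resistance gene, so the record does not establish whether it supports selection in mammalian cells.

The expression cassette consists of the human cytomegalovirus immediate early enhancer followed by a CMV promoter region, annotated as a truncated CMVd1-type promoter. This drives the roughly 1.5 kb PLD4 open reading frame, and the transcript is terminated by an SV40 polyadenylation signal. That signal is annotated on the reverse strand, which is compatible with function because the SV40 signal is bidirectional. No epitope tags, reporters or secretion signals are annotated, consistent with the stated aim of expressing the native full-length protein. The insert was introduced by ligation-independent cloning.

PLD4 is a 5'→3' exonuclease that degrades single-stranded DNA, limiting the nucleic acid ligands available to stimulate TLR9 and thereby modulating inflammatory cytokine responses. The plasmid is intended for expression of human PLD4 in mammalian cells. It was deposited in connection with structural and mechanistic work on the disease-associated endolysosomal exonucleases PLD3 and PLD4.
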