Addgene plasmid #201244: SuExp-hPLD4
Purpose: express full length human PLD4 protein
Depositing lab: David Nemazee. Depositing organization: Scripps California (The Scripps Research Institute). Publication: Structural and mechanistic insights into disease-associated endolysosomal exonucleases PLD3 and PLD4. Yuan M, Peng L, Huang D, Gavin A, Luan F, Tran J, Feng Z, Zhu X, Matteson J, Wilson IA, Nemazee D. Structure. 2024 Jun 6;32(6):766-779.e7. doi: 10.1016/j.str.2024.02.019. Epub 2024 Mar 26. PubMed 38537643.
Backbone
  Vector backbone: SuExp
  Backbone size w/o insert (bp): 1900
  Total vector size (bp): 3400
  Vector type: Mammalian Expression
  Selectable markers: Zeocin
Growth in bacteria
  Bacterial resistance: Bleocin (Zeocin), 50 μg/mL
  Growth temperature: 37°C
  Growth strain: DH5alpha
  Copy number: High Copy
Gene/Insert
  Gene/Insert name: PLD4
  Species: H. sapiens (human)
  Insert size (bp): 1500
  GenBank ID: 122618
  Entrez Gene: PLD4 (a.k.a. C14orf175)
  Promoter: CMV
  Cloning method: Ligation Independent Cloning
  Sequencing primers: 5′ CMV-F; 3′ SV40-R
Terms and licenses: Academic/Nonprofit Terms; Industry Terms: Not Available to Industry
Depositor comments: Please visit https://doi.org/10.1101/2023.11.20.567917 for bioRxiv preprint.
How to cite: SuExp-hPLD4 was a gift from David Nemazee (Addgene plasmid # 201244 ; http://n2t.net/addgene:201244 ; RRID:Addgene_201244)
